Addgene plasmid #1374: pPS2043
Depositing lab: Pamela Silver. Depositing organization: Dana-Farber Cancer Institute. Publication: Pre-mRNA processing factors are required for nuclear export. Brodsky AS, Silver PA. RNA 2000 Dec;6(12):1737-49. 10.1017/S1355838200001059 PubMed 11142374.
Backbone
  Vector backbone: pRS426
  Backbone size w/o insert (bp): 5726
  Vector type: Yeast Expression
  Selectable markers: URA3
Growth in bacteria
  Bacterial resistance: Ampicillin, 100 μg/mL
  Growth temperature: 37°C
  Growth strain: DH5alpha
  Copy number: High Copy
Gene/Insert
  Gene/Insert name: SSA4-U1A-SSA4 3' UTR (alt name: SSA4)
  Species: S. cerevisiae (budding yeast)
  Entrez Gene: SSA4 (a.k.a. YG107)
  Cloning method: Restriction Enzyme
  Sequencing primers: 5′ T7; 3′ M13R
Terms and licenses: Academic/Nonprofit Terms; Industry Terms: Not Available to Industry
Depositor comments: SSA4 promoter and SSA4 ORF (XhoI/BamHI fragment), U1A hairpins (BamHI/BglII fragment), SSA4 3' UTR (SpeI/NotI fragment), ADH2 terminator (NotI/SacII fragment), 2 micron plasmid.
How to cite: pPS2043 was a gift from Pamela Silver (Addgene plasmid # 1374)
