[The description below was written by a language model from this plasmid's Addgene catalogue record.]
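Description:
pPS2043 is a yeast expression plasmid built on the pRS426 backbone, a yeast–E. coli shuttle vector. In Saccharomyces cerevisiae it is maintained episomally at high copy through the 2 micron origin and selected by complementation of uracil auxotrophy with the URA3 marker. In bacteria it is a high-copy plasmid selected with ampicillin.

The insert is a tagged reporter version of the S. cerevisiae SSA4 gene, which encodes a heat-inducible Hsp70-family chaperone. According to the depositor's notes, the cassette was assembled from restriction fragments in the following order: the native SSA4 promoter and SSA4 open reading frame, a block of U1A hairpins, the SSA4 3' UTR, and an ADH2 terminator. Expression therefore depends on the gene's own promoter rather than a heterologous one, so the transcript should follow the normal regulation of SSA4. The U1A hairpins are RNA stem-loop elements recognised by the U1A RNA-binding protein. Placed between the coding region and the 3' UTR, they form a binding platform on the mRNA, so a co-expressed U1A fusion protein, for example one carrying a fluorescent tag, can mark the transcript. The record does not state the number of hairpin copies or the identity of any partner U1A fusion construct.

The associated publication concerns the requirement for pre-mRNA processing factors in nuclear export. This fits use of the plasmid to follow the localisation and nucleocytoplasmic export of a defined SSA4 reporter mRNA in yeast cells, and to examine the role of its 3' end sequences. No annotated feature table is provided, so element positions and total plasmid size are not available from the record.
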