>Addgene plasmid #1374 | pPS2043 | addgene partial sequence | sequence record 17412 | 1374 with T7
CACAGACTATACGAAAACCTGTCAATATAATCTATTCGGATAAGATTATCAACCCCTCCCTGCAAGATTT
TTTATTGTTATTATTACAGTTTTTAAACTGGTAGCAGAGCTATCCGGTAAACATGTACTAATCAGTCTAA
CACCCCGGAGGAGGCTTATCATTACATATTCTTGTCTCGGCGTTCTTTAAGTTTCTTATCTTGTATGCCC
GATATAGCAACCTTGTTGGTACCAATCTAACGGTTTCCGTACTTTGCAATGAAGAGATGAGGAGGCATGG
GTCACTTATTTAATATGTACGGGTGTTTACATGGAGTTGCTTTCTTTTTTTGTCTCAGCAGTCATTGTGC
GCCAAAAAAAGAGAAAACCGTGAGCCGAAGTCCACGCTCTGGAGTTAGGCTCTCCCATTACGGAGAGAAG
CATTTCCTCAGCCTGGGAGCCCCGTTGGAACAGTCAGGCTAAACTGGGCCTTCCTACCCACTGCTTGCTG
TTTCTCACTGGACGCACAAGGGGATTTTCTTTCTACCTTCGGCTTGCCTCACTGCGTTGGGGCTTCCCAA
TGCAACTTCGTTCGTATGCATACAATCTTTTAGATATTATCTTTTAAAATTATTTTAAA
